Addgene plasmid #64940: PX458_CREB1_2
Purpose: Expresses gRNA against human CREB1 along with Cas9 with 2A GFP
Depositing lab: Eric Mendenhall & Richard M. Myers. Depositing organization: University of Alabama in Huntsville. Publication: CETCh-seq: CRISPR epitope tagging ChIP-seq of DNA-binding proteins. Savic D, Partridge EC, Newberry KM, Smith SB, Meadows SK, Roberts BS, Mackiewicz M, Mendenhall EM, Myers RM. Genome Res. 2015 Sep 9. 10.1101/gr.193540.115 PubMed 26355004.
Backbone
  Vector backbone: px548
  Backbone size w/o insert (bp): 9289
  Vector type: CRISPR
Growth in bacteria
  Bacterial resistance: Ampicillin, 100 μg/mL
  Growth temperature: 37°C
  Growth strain: Top10
  Copy number: Unknown
Gene/Insert
  Gene/Insert name: gRNA (alt name: sgRNA)
  gRNA/shRNA sequence: GCCACAAATCAGATTAATTtgg
  Cloning method: Restriction Enzyme; 5′ cloning site BbsI (destroyed during cloning); 3′ cloning site BbsI (destroyed during cloning)
  Sequencing primers: 5′ ACTATCATATGCTTACCGTAAC
Terms and licenses: Academic/Nonprofit Terms; Industry Terms: Not Available to Industry
Depositor comments: Confirmed by the Mendenhall and Myers labs to Flag epitope tag the endogenous human CREB1 gene when pooled with plasmids pFETCH_CREB1 and PX548_CREB1_1 and transfected into human cells. Note: This plasmid is part of the Mendenhall and Meyers CRISPR-based Tagging system to add a tag (currently using FLAG) to endogenous proteins. Please see https://www.addgene.org/crispr/tagging/ for more details.
How to cite: PX458_CREB1_2 was a gift from Eric Mendenhall & Richard M. Myers (Addgene plasmid # 64940 ; http://n2t.net/addgene:64940 ; RRID:Addgene_64940)
