[The description below was written by a language model from this plasmid's Addgene catalogue record and pLannotate feature annotations shown in this document.]
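Description:
PX458_CREB1_2 is a mammalian CRISPR expression plasmid of about 9.3 kb that delivers both a guide RNA against human CREB1 and Streptococcus pyogenes Cas9 linked to a GFP reporter. The catalogue lists the backbone as "px548", whereas the plasmid name says PX458; the record does not resolve this discrepancy. The plasmid is propagated in E. coli using a high-copy ColE1/pUC-type origin and is selected with ampicillin through the β-lactamase gene. The backbone also carries an M13/f1-type phage origin, a single AAV2 inverted terminal repeat and small bom and rop fragments. With only one ITR annotated, nothing in the record suggests it is meant for AAV packaging.

The guide cassette consists of a human U6 RNA polymerase III promoter followed by the CREB1-targeting spacer, which was cloned into BbsI sites that were destroyed in the process, and the S. pyogenes gRNA scaffold. A second, partial scaffold fragment is annotated just downstream. The nuclease cassette is driven by a CMV enhancer, chicken β-actin promoter and hybrid intron. The Cas9 coding sequence is annotated as adjoining N- and C-terminal portions that together form one continuous open reading frame, followed by a nucleoplasmin nuclear localization signal, EGFP and a bGH polyadenylation signal. The catalogue describes the Cas9–GFP link as a 2A peptide, which would yield separate proteins, although the 2A element is not itself annotated in the feature table. GFP fluorescence identifies transfected cells.

The plasmid belongs to a CRISPR-based system for epitope tagging of endogenous proteins, developed for ChIP-seq of DNA-binding proteins. According to the depositors, it adds a FLAG tag to the endogenous CREB1 gene when transfected into human cells together with a second CREB1 guide plasmid and the pFETCH_CREB1 plasmid.
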