Features (pLannotate 1.2.2; 19 found; start..end, strand, type, name):
     17..257     +  promoter       U6 promoter: RNA polymerase III promoter for human U6 snRNA
    285..360     +  misc_RNA       gRNA scaffold: guide RNA scaffold for the Streptococcus pyogenes CRISPR/Cas9 system
    367..410     +  misc_RNA       gRNA scaffold (fragment): guide RNA scaffold for the Streptococcus pyogenes CRISPR/Cas9 system
    457..742     +  enhancer       CMV enhancer: human cytomegalovirus immediate early enhancer; contains an 18-bp deletion relative to the standard CMV enhancer
    744..1021    +  promoter       chicken β-actin promoter: No description available
   1022..1250    +  intron         hybrid intron: hybrid between chicken β-actin (CBA) and minute virus of mice (MMV) introns (Gray et al., 2011)
   1388..2989    +  CDS            Cas9(N): N-terminal portion of Streptococcus pyogenes Cas9 (Zetsche et al., 2015)
   2990..5488    +  CDS            Cas9(C): C-terminal portion of Streptococcus pyogenes Cas9 (Zetsche et al., 2015)
   5489..5536    +  CDS            nucleoplasmin NLS: bipartite nuclear localization signal from nucleoplasmin
   5606..6319    +  CDS            EGFP: EGFP is a basic (constitutively fluorescent) green fluorescent protein published in 1996, derived from Aequorea victoria. It is reported to be a rapidly-maturing weak dimer with moderate acid sensitivity.
   6353..6464    +  polyA_signal   bGH poly(A) signal: bovine growth hormone polyadenylation signal
   6569..6709    +  repeat_region  AAV2 ITR: inverted terminal repeat of adeno-associated virus serotype 2 inverted
   6714..6765    -  misc_feature   bom (fragment): basis of mobility region from pBR322
   6784..7164    +  rep_origin     M13 ori (sequence partly withheld): M13 bacteriophage origin of replication; arrow indicates direction of (+) strand synthesis
   7240..7289    -  misc_feature   bom (fragment): basis of mobility region from pBR322
   7391..7426    -  CDS            rop (fragment): Rop protein, which maintains plasmids at low copy number; rop
   7521..7625    +  promoter       AmpR promoter: bla
   7626..8486    +  CDS            AmpR: β-lactamase; bla; confers resistance to ampicillin, carbenicillin, and related antibiotics
   8657..9245    +  rep_origin     ori: high-copy-number ColE1/pMB1/pBR322/pUC origin of replication
>Addgene plasmid #64940 | PX458_CREB1_2 | depositor full sequence | sequence record 109721 | PX458_CREB1_2 sequence 9292 bps
TTTTGCTCACATGTNNGAGGGCCTATTTCCCATGATTCCTTCATATTTGCATATACGATACAAGGCTGTT
AGAGAGATAATTGGAATTAATTTGACTGTAAACACAAAGATATTAGTACAAAATACGTGACGTAGAAAGT
AATAATTTCTTGGGTAGTTTGCAGTTTTAAAATTATGTTTTAAAATGGACTATCATATGCTTACCGTAAC
TTGAAAGTATTTCGATTTCTTGGCTTTATATATCTTGTGGAAAGGACGAAACACCGCCACAAATCAGATT
AATTGTTTTAGAGCTAGAAATAGCAAGTTAAAATAAGGCTAGTCCGTTATCAACTTGAAAAAGTGGCACC
GAGTCGGTGCTTTTTTGTTTTAGAGCTAGAAATAGCAAGTTAAAATAAGGCTAGTCCGTTTTTAGCGCGT
GCGCCAATTCTGCAGACAAATGGCTCTAGAGGTACCCGTTACATAACTTACGGTAAATGGCCCGCCTGGC
TGACCGCCCAACGACCCCCGCCCATTGACGTCAATAGTAACGCCAATAGGGACTTTCCATTGACGTCAAT
GGGTGGAGTATTTACGGTAAACTGCCCACTTGGCAGTACATCAAGTGTATCATATGCCAAGTACGCCCCC
TATTGACGTCAATGACGGTAAATGGCCCGCCTGGCATTGTGCCCAGTACATGACCTTATGGGACTTTCCT
ACTTGGCAGTACATCTACGTATTAGTCATCGCTATTACCATGGTCGAGGTGAGCCCCACGTTCTGCTTCA
CTCTCCCCATCTCCCCCCCCTCCCCACCCCCAATTTTGTATTTATTTATTTTTTAATTATTTTGTGCAGC
GATGGGGGCGGGGGGGGGGGGGGGGCGCGCGCCAGGCGGGGCGGGGCGGGGCGAGGGGCGGGGCGGGGCG
AGGCGGAGAGGTGCGGCGGCAGCCAATCAGAGCGGCGCGCTCCGAAAGTTTCCTTTTATGGCGAGGCGGC
GGCGGCGGCGGCCCTATAAAAAGCGAAGCGCGCGGCGGGCGGGAGTCGCTGCGACGCTGCCTTCGCCCCG
TGCCCCGCTCCGCCGCCGCCTCGCGCCGCCCGCCCCGGCTCTGACTGACCGCGTTACTCCCACAGGTGAG
CGGGCGGGACGGCCCTTCTCCTCCGGGCTGTAATTAGCTGAGCAAGAGGTAAGGGTTTAAGGGATGGTTG
GTTGGTGGGGTATTAATGTTTAATTACCTGGAGCACCTGCCTGAAATCACTTTTTTTCAGGTTGGACCGG
TGCCACCATGGACTATAAGGACCACGACGGAGACTACAAGGATCATGATATTGATTACAAAGACGATGAC
GATAAGATGGCCCCAAAGAAGAAGCGGAAGGTCGGTATCCACGGAGTCCCAGCAGCCGACAAGAAGTACA
GCATCGGCCTGGACATCGGCACCAACTCTGTGGGCTGGGCCGTGATCACCGACGAGTACAAGGTGCCCAG
CAAGAAATTCAAGGTGCTGGGCAACACCGACCGGCACAGCATCAAGAAGAACCTGATCGGAGCCCTGCTG
TTCGACAGCGGCGAAACAGCCGAGGCCACCCGGCTGAAGAGAACCGCCAGAAGAAGATACACCAGACGGA
AGAACCGGATCTGCTATCTGCAAGAGATCTTCAGCAACGAGATGGCCAAGGTGGACGACAGCTTCTTCCA
CAGACTGGAAGAGTCCTTCCTGGTGGAAGAGGATAAGAAGCACGAGCGGCACCCCATCTTCGGCAACATC
GTGGACGAGGTGGCCTACCACGAGAAGTACCCCACCATCTACCACCTGAGAAAGAAACTGGTGGACAGCA
CCGACAAGGCCGACCTGCGGCTGATCTATCTGGCCCTGGCCCACATGATCAAGTTCCGGGGCCACTTCCT
GATCGAGGGCGACCTGAACCCCGACAACAGCGACGTGGACAAGCTGTTCATCCAGCTGGTGCAGACCTAC
AACCAGCTGTTCGAGGAAAACCCCATCAACGCCAGCGGCGTGGACGCCAAGGCCATCCTGTCTGCCAGAC
TGAGCAAGAGCAGACGGCTGGAAAATCTGATCGCCCAGCTGCCCGGCGAGAAGAAGAATGGCCTGTTCGG
AAACCTGATTGCCCTGAGCCTGGGCCTGACCCCCAACTTCAAGAGCAACTTCGACCTGGCCGAGGATGCC
AAACTGCAGCTGAGCAAGGACACCTACGACGACGACCTGGACAACCTGCTGGCCCAGATCGGCGACCAGT
ACGCCGACCTGTTTCTGGCCGCCAAGAACCTGTCCGACGCCATCCTGCTGAGCGACATCCTGAGAGTGAA
CACCGAGATCACCAAGGCCCCCCTGAGCGCCTCTATGATCAAGAGATACGACGAGCACCACCAGGACCTG
ACCCTGCTGAAAGCTCTCGTGCGGCAGCAGCTGCCTGAGAAGTACAAAGAGATTTTCTTCGACCAGAGCA
AGAACGGCTACGCCGGCTACATTGACGGCGGAGCCAGCCAGGAAGAGTTCTACAAGTTCATCAAGCCCAT
CCTGGAAAAGATGGACGGCACCGAGGAACTGCTCGTGAAGCTGAACAGAGAGGACCTGCTGCGGAAGCAG
CGGACCTTCGACAACGGCAGCATCCCCCACCAGATCCACCTGGGAGAGCTGCACGCCATTCTGCGGCGGC
AGGAAGATTTTTACCCATTCCTGAAGGACAACCGGGAAAAGATCGAGAAGATCCTGACCTTCCGCATCCC
CTACTACGTGGGCCCTCTGGCCAGGGGAAACAGCAGATTCGCCTGGATGACCAGAAAGAGCGAGGAAACC
ATCACCCCCTGGAACTTCGAGGAAGTGGTGGACAAGGGCGCTTCCGCCCAGAGCTTCATCGAGCGGATGA
CCAACTTCGATAAGAACCTGCCCAACGAGAAGGTGCTGCCCAAGCACAGCCTGCTGTACGAGTACTTCAC
CGTGTATAACGAGCTGACCAAAGTGAAATACGTGACCGAGGGAATGAGAAAGCCCGCCTTCCTGAGCGGC
GAGCAGAAAAAGGCCATCGTGGACCTGCTGTTCAAGACCAACCGGAAAGTGACCGTGAAGCAGCTGAAAG
AGGACTACTTCAAGAAAATCGAGTGCTTCGACTCCGTGGAAATCTCCGGCGTGGAAGATCGGTTCAACGC
CTCCCTGGGCACATACCACGATCTGCTGAAAATTATCAAGGACAAGGACTTCCTGGACAATGAGGAAAAC
GAGGACATTCTGGAAGATATCGTGCTGACCCTGACACTGTTTGAGGACAGAGAGATGATCGAGGAACGGC
TGAAAACCTATGCCCACCTGTTCGACGACAAAGTGATGAAGCAGCTGAAGCGGCGGAGATACACCGGCTG
GGGCAGGCTGAGCCGGAAGCTGATCAACGGCATCCGGGACAAGCAGTCCGGCAAGACAATCCTGGATTTC
CTGAAGTCCGACGGCTTCGCCAACAGAAACTTCATGCAGCTGATCCACGACGACAGCCTGACCTTTAAAG
AGGACATCCAGAAAGCCCAGGTGTCCGGCCAGGGCGATAGCCTGCACGAGCACATTGCCAATCTGGCCGG
CAGCCCCGCCATTAAGAAGGGCATCCTGCAGACAGTGAAGGTGGTGGACGAGCTCGTGAAAGTGATGGGC
CGGCACAAGCCCGAGAACATCGTGATCGAAATGGCCAGAGAGAACCAGACCACCCAGAAGGGACAGAAGA
ACAGCCGCGAGAGAATGAAGCGGATCGAAGAGGGCATCAAAGAGCTGGGCAGCCAGATCCTGAAAGAACA
CCCCGTGGAAAACACCCAGCTGCAGAACGAGAAGCTGTACCTGTACTACCTGCAGAATGGGCGGGATATG
TACGTGGACCAGGAACTGGACATCAACCGGCTGTCCGACTACGATGTGGACCATATCGTGCCTCAGAGCT
TTCTGAAGGACGACTCCATCGACAACAAGGTGCTGACCAGAAGCGACAAGAACCGGGGCAAGAGCGACAA
CGTGCCCTCCGAAGAGGTCGTGAAGAAGATGAAGAACTACTGGCGGCAGCTGCTGAACGCCAAGCTGATT
ACCCAGAGAAAGTTCGACAATCTGACCAAGGCCGAGAGAGGCGGCCTGAGCGAACTGGATAAGGCCGGCT
TCATCAAGAGACAGCTGGTGGAAACCCGGCAGATCACAAAGCACGTGGCACAGATCCTGGACTCCCGGAT
GAACACTAAGTACGACGAGAATGACAAGCTGATCCGGGAAGTGAAAGTGATCACCCTGAAGTCCAAGCTG
GTGTCCGATTTCCGGAAGGATTTCCAGTTTTACAAAGTGCGCGAGATCAACAACTACCACCACGCCCACG
ACGCCTACCTGAACGCCGTCGTGGGAACCGCCCTGATCAAAAAGTACCCTAAGCTGGAAAGCGAGTTCGT
GTACGGCGACTACAAGGTGTACGACGTGCGGAAGATGATCGCCAAGAGCGAGCAGGAAATCGGCAAGGCT
ACCGCCAAGTACTTCTTCTACAGCAACATCATGAACTTTTTCAAGACCGAGATTACCCTGGCCAACGGCG
AGATCCGGAAGCGGCCTCTGATCGAGACAAACGGCGAAACCGGGGAGATCGTGTGGGATAAGGGCCGGGA
TTTTGCCACCGTGCGGAAAGTGCTGAGCATGCCCCAAGTGAATATCGTGAAAAAGACCGAGGTGCAGACA
GGCGGCTTCAGCAAAGAGTCTATCCTGCCCAAGAGGAACAGCGATAAGCTGATCGCCAGAAAGAAGGACT
GGGACCCTAAGAAGTACGGCGGCTTCGACAGCCCCACCGTGGCCTATTCTGTGCTGGTGGTGGCCAAAGT
GGAAAAGGGCAAGTCCAAGAAACTGAAGAGTGTGAAAGAGCTGCTGGGGATCACCATCATGGAAAGAAGC
AGCTTCGAGAAGAATCCCATCGACTTTCTGGAAGCCAAGGGCTACAAAGAAGTGAAAAAGGACCTGATCA
TCAAGCTGCCTAAGTACTCCCTGTTCGAGCTGGAAAACGGCCGGAAGAGAATGCTGGCCTCTGCCGGCGA
ACTGCAGAAGGGAAACGAACTGGCCCTGCCCTCCAAATATGTGAACTTCCTGTACCTGGCCAGCCACTAT
GAGAAGCTGAAGGGCTCCCCCGAGGATAATGAGCAGAAACAGCTGTTTGTGGAACAGCACAAGCACTACC
TGGACGAGATCATCGAGCAGATCAGCGAGTTCTCCAAGAGAGTGATCCTGGCCGACGCTAATCTGGACAA
AGTGCTGTCCGCCTACAACAAGCACCGGGATAAGCCCATCAGAGAGCAGGCCGAGAATATCATCCACCTG
TTTACCCTGACCAATCTGGGAGCCCCTGCCGCCTTCAAGTACTTTGACACCACCATCGACCGGAAGAGGT
ACACCAGCACCAAAGAGGTGCTGGACGCCACCCTGATCCACCAGAGCATCACCGGCCTGTACGAGACACG
GATCGACCTGTCTCAGCTGGGAGGCGACAAAAGGCCGGCGGCCACGAAAAAGGCCGGCCAGGCAAAAAAG
AAAAAGGAATTCGGCAGTGGAGAGGGCAGAGGAAGTCTGCTAACATGCGGTGACGTCGAGGAGAATCCTG
GCCCAGTGAGCAAGGGCGAGGAGCTGTTCACCGGGGTGGTGCCCATCCTGGTCGAGCTGGACGGCGACGT
AAACGGCCACAAGTTCAGCGTGTCCGGCGAGGGCGAGGGCGATGCCACCTACGGCAAGCTGACCCTGAAG
TTCATCTGCACCACCGGCAAGCTGCCCGTGCCCTGGCCCACCCTCGTGACCACCCTGACCTACGGCGTGC
AGTGCTTCAGCCGCTACCCCGACCACATGAAGCAGCACGACTTCTTCAAGTCCGCCATGCCCGAAGGCTA
CGTCCAGGAGCGCACCATCTTCTTCAAGGACGACGGCAACTACAAGACCCGCGCCGAGGTGAAGTTCGAG
GGCGACACCCTGGTGAACCGCATCGAGCTGAAGGGCATCGACTTCAAGGAGGACGGCAACATCCTGGGGC
ACAAGCTGGAGTACAACTACAACAGCCACAACGTCTATATCATGGCCGACAAGCAGAAGAACGGCATCAA
GGTGAACTTCAAGATCCGCCACAACATCGAGGACGGCAGCGTGCAGCTCGCCGACCACTACCAGCAGAAC
ACCCCCATCGGCGACGGCCCCGTGCTGCTGCCCGACAACCACTACCTGAGCACCCAGTCCGCCCTGAGCA
AAGACCCCAACGAGAAGCGCGATCACATGGTCCTGCTGGAGTTCGTGACCGCCGCCGGGATCACTCTCGG
CATGGACGAGCTGTACAAGGAATTCTAACTAGAGCTCGCTGATCAGCCTCGACTGTGCCTTCTAGTTGCC
AGCCATCTGTTGTTTGCCCCTCCCCCGTGCCTTCCTTGACCCTGGAAGGTGCCACTCCCACTGTCCTTTC
CTAATAAAATGAGGAAATTGCATCGCATTGTCTGAGTAGGTGTCATTCTATTCTGGGGGGTGGGGTGGGG
CAGGACAGCAAGGGGGAGGATTGGGAAGAGAATAGCAGGCATGCTGGGGAGCGGCCGCAGGAACCCCTAG
TGATGGAGTTGGCCACTCCCTCTCTGCGCGCTCGCTCGCTCACTGAGGCCGGGCGACCAAAGGTCGCCCG
ACGCCCGGGCTTTGCCCGGGCGGCCTCAGTGAGCGAGCGAGCGCGCAGCTGCCTGCAGGGGCGCCTGATG
CGGTATTTTCTCCTTACGCATCTGTGCGGTATTTCACACCGCATA
[142 nt withheld, positions 6766-6907]
C
[141 nt withheld, positions 6909-7049]
CCTTTGACGTTGGAGTCCACGTTCTTT
[37 nt withheld, positions 7077-7113]
ACCCTATCTCGGGCTATTCTTTTGATTTATAAGGGATTTTGCCGATTTCGGCCTATTGGTTAAAAAATGA
GCTGATTTAACAAAAATTTAACGCGAATTTTAACAAAATATTAACGTTTACAATTTTATGGTGCACTCTC
AGTACAATCTGCTCTGATGCCGCATAGTTAAGCCAGCCCCGACACCCGCCAACACCCGCTGACGCGCCCT
GACGGGCTTGTCTGCTCCCGGCATCCGCTTACAGACAAGCTGTGACCGTCTCCGGGAGCTGCATGTGTCA
GAGGTTTTCACCGTCATCACCGAAACGCGCGAGACGAAAGGGCCTCGTGATACGCCTATTTTTATAGGTT
AATGTCATGATAATAATGGTTTCTTAGACGTCAGGTGGCACTTTTCGGGGAAATGTGCGCGGAACCCCTA
TTTGTTTATTTTTCTAAATACATTCAAATATGTATCCGCTCATGAGACAATAACCCTGATAAATGCTTCA
ATAATATTGAAAAAGGAAGAGTATGAGTATTCAACATTTCCGTGTCGCCCTTATTCCCTTTTTTGCGGCA
TTTTGCCTTCCTGTTTTTGCTCACCCAGAAACGCTGGTGAAAGTAAAAGATGCTGAAGATCAGTTGGGTG
CACGAGTGGGTTACATCGAACTGGATCTCAACAGCGGTAAGATCCTTGAGAGTTTTCGCCCCGAAGAACG
TTTTCCAATGATGAGCACTTTTAAAGTTCTGCTATGTGGCGCGGTATTATCCCGTATTGACGCCGGGCAA
GAGCAACTCGGTCGCCGCATACACTATTCTCAGAATGACTTGGTTGAGTACTCACCAGTCACAGAAAAGC
ATCTTACGGATGGCATGACAGTAAGAGAATTATGCAGTGCTGCCATAACCATGAGTGATAACACTGCGGC
CAACTTACTTCTGACAACGATCGGAGGACCGAAGGAGCTAACCGCTTTTTTGCACAACATGGGGGATCAT
GTAACTCGCCTTGATCGTTGGGAACCGGAGCTGAATGAAGCCATACCAAACGACGAGCGTGACACCACGA
TGCCTGTAGCAATGGCAACAACGTTGCGCAAACTATTAACTGGCGAACTACTTACTCTAGCTTCCCGGCA
ACAATTAATAGACTGGATGGAGGCGGATAAAGTTGCAGGACCACTTCTGCGCTCGGCCCTTCCGGCTGGC
TGGTTTATTGCTGATAAATCTGGAGCCGGTGAGCGTGGAAGCCGCGGTATCATTGCAGCACTGGGGCCAG
ATGGTAAGCCCTCCCGTATCGTAGTTATCTACACGACGGGGAGTCAGGCAACTATGGATGAACGAAATAG
ACAGATCGCTGAGATAGGTGCCTCACTGATTAAGCATTGGTAACTGTCAGACCAAGTTTACTCATATATA
CTTTAGATTGATTTAAAACTTCATTTTTAATTTAAAAGGATCTAGGTGAAGATCCTTTTTGATAATCTCA
TGACCAAAATCCCTTAACGTGAGTTTTCGTTCCACTGAGCGTCAGACCCCGTAGAAAAGATCAAAGGATC
TTCTTGAGATCCTTTTTTTCTGCGCGTAATCTGCTGCTTGCAAACAAAAAAACCACCGCTACCAGCGGTG
GTTTGTTTGCCGGATCAAGAGCTACCAACTCTTTTTCCGAAGGTAACTGGCTTCAGCAGAGCGCAGATAC
CAAATACTGTCCTTCTAGTGTAGCCGTAGTTAGGCCACCACTTCAAGAACTCTGTAGCACCGCCTACATA
CCTCGCTCTGCTAATCCTGTTACCAGTGGCTGCTGCCAGTGGCGATAAGTCGTGTCTTACCGGGTTGGAC
TCAAGACGATAGTTACCGGATAAGGCGCAGCGGTCGGGCTGAACGGGGGGTTCGTGCACACAGCCCAGCT
TGGAGCGAACGACCTACACCGAACTGAGATACCTACAGCGTGAGCTATGAGAAAGCGCCACGCTTCCCGA
AGGGAGAAAGGCGGACAGGTATCCGGTAAGCGGCAGGGTCGGAACAGGAGAGCGCACGAGGGAGCTTCCA
GGGGGAAACGCCTGGTATCTTTATAGTCCTGTCGGGTTTCGCCACCTCTGACTTGAGCGTCGATTTTTGT
GATGCTCGTCAGGGGGGCGGAGCCTATGGAAAAACGCCAGCAACGCGGCCTTTTTACGGTTCCTGGCCTT
TTGCTGGCC
