>Addgene plasmid #64940 | PX458_CREB1_2 | addgene partial sequence | sequence record 113939 | pCBhProF2 5'-agggtttaagggatggttgg-3'
TGCCTGAAATCACTTTTTTTCAGGTTGGACCGGTGCCACCATGGACTATAAGGACCACGACGGAGACTAC
AAGGATCATGATATTGATTACAAAGACGATGACGATAAGATGGCCCCAAAGAAGAAGCGGAAGGTCGGTA
TCCACGGAGTCCCAGCAGCCGACAAGAAGTACAGCATCGGCCTGGACATCGGCACCAACTCTGTGGGCTG
GGCCGTGATCACCGACGAGTACAAGGTGCCCAGCAAGAAATTCAAGGTGCTGGGCAACACCGACCGGCAC
AGCATCAAGAAGAACCTGATCGGAGCCCTGCTGTTCGACAGCGGCGAAACAGCCGAGGCCACCCGGCTGA
AGAGAACCGCCAGAAGAAGATACACCAGACGGAAGAACCGGATCTGCTATCTGCAAGAGATCTTCAGCAA
CGAGATGGCCAAGGTGGACGACAGCTTCTTCCACAGACTGGAAGAGTCCTTCCTGGTGGAAGAGGATAAG
AAGCACGAGCGGCACCCCATCTTCGGCAACATCGTGGACGAGGTGGCCTACCACGAGAAGTACCCCACCA
TCTACCACCTGAGAAAGAAACTGGTGGACAGCACCGACAAGGCCGACCTGCGGCTGATCTATCTGGCCCT
GGCCCACATGATCAAGTTCCGGGGCCACTTCCTGATCGAGGGCGACCTGAACCCCGACAACAGCGACGTG
GAC
