>Addgene plasmid #64940 | PX458_CREB1_2 | addgene partial sequence | sequence record 115134 | EXFP-R 5'-GTCTTGTAGTTGCCGTCGTC-3'
GGTGCGCTCCTGGACGTAGCCTTCGGGCATGGCGGACTTGAAGAAGTCGTGCTGCTTCATGTGGTCGGGG
TAGCGGCTGAAGCACTGCACGCCGTAGGTCAGGGTGGTCACGAGGGTGGGCCAGGGCACGGGCAGCTTGC
CGGTGGTGCAGATGAACTTCAGGGTCAGCTTGCCGTAGGTGGCATCGCCCTCGCCCTCGCCGGACACGCT
GAACTTGTGGCCGTTTACGTCGCCGTCCAGCTCGACCAGGATGGGCACCACCCCGGTGAACAGCTCCTCG
CCCTTGCTCACTGGGCCAGGATTCTCCTCGACGTCACCGCATGTTAGCAGACTTCCTCTGCCCTCTCCAC
TGCCGAATTCCTTTTTCTTTTTTGCCTGGCCGGCCTTTTTCGTGGCCGCCGGCCTTTTGTCGCCTCCCAG
CTGAGACAGGTCGATCCGTGTCTCGTACAGGCCGGTGATGCTCTGGTGGATCAGGGTGGCGTCCAGCACC
TCTTTGGTGCTGGTGTACCTCTTCCGGTCGATGGTGGTGTCAAAGTACTTGAAGGCGGCAGGGGCTCCCA
GATTGGTCAGGGTAAACAGGTGGATGATATTCTCGGCCTGCTCTCTGATGGGCTTATCCCGGTGCTTGTT
GTAGGCGGACAGCACTTTGTCCAGATTAGCGTCGGCCAGGATCACTCTCTTGGAGAACTCGCTGATCTGC
TCGATGATCTCGTCCAGGTAGTGCTTGTGCTGTTCCACAAACAGCTGTTTCTGCTCATTATCCTCGGGG
