>Addgene plasmid #64940 | PX458_CREB1_2 | addgene partial sequence | sequence record 115136 | pBR322ori-F 5'-GGGAAACGCCTGGTATCTTT-3'
GCCACCTCTGACTTGAGCGTCGATTTTTGTGATGCTCGTCAGGGGGGCGGAGCCTATGGAAAAACGCCAG
CAACGCGGCCTTTTTACGGTTCCTGGCCTTTTGCTGGCCTTTTGCTCACATGTGAGGGCCTATTTCCCAT
GATTCCTTCATATTTGCATATACGATACAAGGCTGTTAGAGAGATAATTGGAATTAATTTGACTGTAAAC
ACAAAGATATTAGTACAAAATACGTGACGTAGAAAGTAATAATTTCTTGGGTAGTTTGCAGTTTTAAAAT
TATGTTTTAAAATGGACTATCATATGCTTACCGTAACTTGAAAGTATTTCGATTTCTTGGCTTTATATAT
CTTGTGGAAAGGACGAAACACCGCCACAAATCAGATTAATTGTTTTAGAGCTAGAAATAGCAAGTTAAAA
TAAGGCTAGTCCGTTATCAACTTGAAAAAGTGGCACCGAGTCGGTGCTTTTTTGTTTTAGAGCTAGAAAT
AGCAAGTTAAAATAAGGCTAGTCCGTTTTTAGCGCGTGCGCCAATTCTGCAGACAAATGGCTCTAGAGGT
ACCCGTTACATAACTTACGGTAAATGGCCCGCCTGGCTGACCGCCCAACGACCCCCGCCCATTGACGTCA
ATAGTAACGCCAATAGGGACTTTCCATTGACGTCAATGGGTGGAGTATTTACGGTAAACTGCCCACTTGG
CAGTACATCAAGTGTATCATATGCCAAGTACGCCCCCTATTGACGTCAATGACGGTAAATGGCCCGCCTG
GCATTGTGCCCAGTACATGACCTTATGGGACTTTCCTACTTGGCAGTACATCTACGTATTAGTCATCGCT
ATTACCATGGTCGAGGTGAGCCCCACGTTCTGCTTCACTCTCCCCATCTCCCCCCCCTCCCCACCCCCAA
TTT
