>Addgene plasmid #64940 | PX458_CREB1_2 | addgene partial sequence | sequence record 115137 | pCBhProF2 5'-agggtttaagggatggttgg-3'
TGTTTAATTACCTGGAGCACCTGCCTGAAATCACTTTTTTTCAGGTTGGACCGGTGCCACCATGGACTAT
AAGGACCACGACGGAGACTACAAGGATCATGATATTGATTACAAAGACGATGACGATAAGATGGCCCCAA
AGAAGAAGCGGAAGGTCGGTATCCACGGAGTCCCAGCAGCCGACAAGAAGTACAGCATCGGCCTGGACAT
CGGCACCAACTCTGTGGGCTGGGCCGTGATCACCGACGAGTACAAGGTGCCCAGCAAGAAATTCAAGGTG
CTGGGCAACACCGACCGGCACAGCATCAAGAAGAACCTGATCGGAGCCCTGCTGTTCGACAGCGGCGAAA
CAGCCGAGGCCACCCGGCTGAAGAGAACCGCCAGAAGAAGATACACCAGACGGAAGAACCGGATCTGCTA
TCTGCAAGAGATCTTCAGCAACGAGATGGCCAAGGTGGACGACAGCTTCTTCCACAGACTGGAAGAGTCC
TTCCTGGTGGAAGAGGATAAGAAGCACGAGCGGCACCCCATCTTCGGCAACATCGTGGACGAGGTGGCCT
ACCACGAGAAGTACCCCACCATCTACCACCTGAGAAAGAAACTGGTGGACAGCACCGACAAGGCCGACCT
GCGGCTGATCTATCTGGCCCTGGCCCACATGATCAAGTTCCGGGGCCACTTCCTGATCGAGGGCGACCTG
AACCCCGACAACAGCGACGTGGACAAGCTGTTCATCCAGCTGGTGCAGACCTACAACCAGCTGTTCGAGG
AAAACCCCATCAACGCCAGCGGCGTGGACGCCAAGGCCATCCTGTCTGCCAGACTGAGCAAGAGCAGACG
GCTGGAAAATCTGATCGCCCAGCTGCCCGGCGAGAAGAAGAATGGCCTGTTCGGAAACCTGATTGCCCTG
AGCCTGGGCCTGACCCCC
